Addgene plasmid #28223: pcDNA3.T7 NFAT3
Depositing lab: Sebastien Jauliac. Depositing organization: INSERM, ADR Paris VII, St. Lazare (Inactive). Publication: NFAT3 transcription factor inhibits breast cancer cell motility by targeting the Lipocalin 2 gene. Fougere M, Gaudineau B, Barbier J, Guaddachi F, Feugeas JP, Auboeuf D, Jauliac S. Oncogene. 2010 Apr 15. 29(15):2292-301. 10.1038/onc.2009.499 PubMed 20101218.
Backbone
  Vector backbone: pcDNA3
  Backbone manufacturer: Invitrogen
  Backbone size w/o insert (bp): 5469
  Vector type: Mammalian Expression
  Selectable markers: Neomycin (select with G418)
Growth in bacteria
  Bacterial resistance: Ampicillin, 100 μg/mL
  Growth temperature: 37°C
  Growth strain: DH5alpha
  Copy number: High Copy
Gene/Insert
  Gene/Insert name: human NFAT3 (alt name: NFATC4)
  Species: H. sapiens (human)
  Insert size (bp): 2715
  Mutation: G160A
  GenBank ID: NM_004554
  Entrez Gene: NFATC4 (a.k.a. NF-AT3, NF-ATC4, NFAT3)
  Promoter: CMV
  Tag / fusion protein: T7 (N terminal on backbone)
  Cloning method: Restriction Enzyme; 5′ cloning site BamHI (not destroyed); 3′ cloning site BamHI (not destroyed)
  Sequencing primers: 5′ CMV-F; 3′ BGH-rev
Resource information
  A portion of this plasmid was derived from a plasmid made by: Tim Hoey
Terms and licenses: Academic/Nonprofit Terms; Industry Terms: Not Available to Industry
Depositor comments: Please note that Addgene's sequencing results identified a G160A mutation in the NFAT3 sequence when compared to GenBank reference NP_004545.2
How to cite: pcDNA3.T7 NFAT3 was a gift from Sebastien Jauliac (Addgene plasmid # 28223 ; http://n2t.net/addgene:28223 ; RRID:Addgene_28223)
