[The description below was written by a language model from this plasmid's Addgene catalogue record.]
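Description:
pcDNA3.T7 NFAT3 is a mammalian expression plasmid built on the Invitrogen pcDNA3 backbone (about 5.5 kb without insert) that carries the human NFAT3 cDNA, also known as NFATC4, as an insert of roughly 2.7 kb. It is maintained in E. coli as a high-copy plasmid under ampicillin selection. It also carries a neomycin resistance marker, so transfected mammalian cells can be selected with G418 to obtain stable lines. No feature table accompanies the record, so details beyond the catalogue fields, such as the origins of replication and polyadenylation signals, are not individually documented, although the listed BGH reverse sequencing primer fits the standard pcDNA3 layout.

Expression is driven by the CMV promoter, which gives strong constitutive transcription in most mammalian cell types. The coding sequence was inserted at a BamHI site, which is retained on both flanks, downstream of a T7 epitope tag supplied by the modified backbone. The protein is therefore produced as an N-terminally T7-tagged NFAT3 that can be detected or immunoprecipitated with anti-T7 antibodies. Repository sequencing found a G160A change relative to the reference protein sequence, that is, a glycine-to-alanine substitution at residue 160. The record does not say whether this affects function, so users should keep it in mind when interpreting results.

NFAT3 belongs to the nuclear factor of activated T cells family of transcription factors. The associated publication examined how NFAT3 inhibits breast cancer cell motility by targeting the Lipocalin 2 gene. The plasmid is therefore suited to transient or stable overexpression of tagged NFAT3 in cultured mammalian cells, for studying its transcriptional targets and its effects on cell behaviour.
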