>Addgene plasmid #28223 | pcDNA3.T7 NFAT3 | addgene partial sequence | sequence record 55089 | CMV-F 5'-CGCAAATGGGCGGTAGGCGTG-3'
CCACTGCTTACTGGCTTATCGAAATTAATACGACTCACTATAGGGAGACCCAAGCTATGGCTAGCATGAC
TGGTGGACAGCAAATGGGTCGCGGATCCATGGGGGCGGCCAGCTGCGAGGATGAGGAGCTGGAATTTAAG
CTGGTGTTCGGGGAGGAAAAGGAGGCCCCCCCGCTGGGCGCGGGGGGATTGGGGGAAGAACTGGACTCAG
AGGATGCCCCGCCATGCTGCCGTCTGGCCTTGGGAGAGCCCCCTCCCTATGGCGCTGCACCTATCGGTAT
TCCCCGACCTCCACCCCCTCGGCCTGGCATGCATTCGCCACCGCCGCGACCAGCCCCCTCACCTGGCACC
TGGGAGAGCCAGCCCGCCAGGTCGGTGAGGCTGGGAGGACCAGGAGGGGGTGCTGGGGGTGCTGGGGGTG
GCCGTGTTCTCGAGTGTCCCAGCATCCGCATCACCTCCATCTCTCCCACGCCGGAGCCGCCAGCAGCGCT
GGAGGACAACCCTGATGCCTGGGGGGACGGCTCTCCTAGAGATTACCCCCCACCAGAAGGCTTTGGGGGC
TACAGAGAAGCAGGGGCCCAGGGTGGGGGGGCCTTCTTCAGCCCAAGCCCTGGCAGCAGCAGCCTGTCCT
CGTGGAGCTTCTTCTCCGATGCCTCTGACGAGGCAGCCCTGTATGCAGCCTGCGACGAGGTGGAGTCTGA
GCTAAATGAGGCGGCCTCCCGCTTTGGCCTGGGCTCCCCGCTGCCCTCGCCCCGGGCCTCCCCTCGGCCA
TGGACCCCC
